>Addgene plasmid #60249 | pENTR D-TOPO-C2_8 | depositor full sequence | sequence record 96512 | Full Sequence
CTTTCCTGCGTTATCCCCTGATTCTGTGGATAACCGTATTACCGCCTTTGAGTGAGCTGATACCGCTCGC
CGCAGCCGAACGACCGAGCGCAGCGAGTCAGTGAGCGAGGAAGCGGAAGAGCGCCCAATACGCAAACCGC
CTCTCCCCGCGCGTTGGCCGATTCATTAATGCAGCTGGCACGACAGGTTTCCCGACTGGAAAGCGGGCAG
TGAGCGCAACGCAATTAATACGCGTACCGCTAGCCAGGAAGAGTTTGTAGAAACGCAAAAAGGCCATCCG
TCAGGATGGCCTTCTGCTTAGTTTGATGCCTGGCAGTTTATGGCGGGCGTCCTGCCCGCCACCCTCCGGG
CCGTTGCTTCACAACGTTCAAATCCGCTCCCGGCGGATTTGTCCTACTCAGGAGAGCGTTCACCGACAAA
CAACAGATAAAACGAAAGGCCCAGTCTTCCGACTGAGCCTTTCGTTTTATTTGATGCCTGGCAGTTCCCT
ACTCTCGCGTTAACGCTAGCATGGATGTTTTCCCAGTCACGACGTTGTAAAACGACGGCCAGTCTTAAGC
TCGGGCCCCAAATAATGATTTTATTTTGACTGATAGTGACCTGTTCGTTGCAACAAATTGATGAGCAATG
CTTTTTTATAATGCCAACTTTGTACAAAAAAGCAGGCTCCGCGGCCGCCCCCTTCACCGGAAATGTATCA
AGATTCCAGAATTGATAAACTTAGCTATACTTGGCATAATTTAGTACACCTGACCAAATGTATCTTTTAA
GGAAAATAATGTTTTGGTCAACCTAGAAAGTATTAGTCATGGCCTTAAATTTTTTCTGCATGGTTTACAA
ATTTTTTGTTTGTCTGCAATGATAATAGTTATACTGAAGAATATTCACTTTACTTAAGTAGATGGTAATA
CATTTAAAAAGCAGTCTTTCATTTCCATTTCACTTAGTCAAACATTTACTGGTGATGTGCTTTTGATGAT
TTGCTATGTTGCTAAAACAGGATATGCATTCACTGTTTTTTGACAGCTCATGGATCCAAGAGCACATGTA
GTTCCTAAAGGCACAGAGTATAGGATATTTTTGGATACTGTGATATTCCCCCCTTTCTTCTGGTAATTAG
AAGCATTCCCAGTATTAAACATTTAGGAGGAAAAGTTATAGTCAAAGAAGACCATCTCTTTCTTTTAAAT
CATTTTAATATGAAGCATATATTTTACTTTAGAGCTTTAAAATGATTTAAAGTAACAATTTTAGTAACCT
TTGGGTTTGTCTTGAAAGTATTTTCATTTCATTTGTTTCTAAAATACTTGTTTCTCTGAAGAGAGAAGAT
GGCTCAATCTGATGACATACGTAACCGAAGGGTGGGCGCGCCGACCCAGCTTTCTTGTACAAAGTTGGCA
TTATAAGAAAGCATTGCTTATCAATTTGTTGCAACGAACAGGTCACTATCAGTCAAAATAAAATCATTAT
TTGCCATCCAGCTGATATCCCCTATAGTGAGTCGTATTACATGGTCATAGCTGTTTCCTGGCAGCTCTGG
CCCGTGTCTCAAAATCTCTGATGTTACATTGCACAAGATAAAAATATATCATCATGAACAATAAAACTGT
CTGCTTACATAAACAGTAATACAAGGGGTGTTATGAGCCATATTCAACGGGAAACGTCGAGGCCGCGATT
AAATTCCAACATGGATGCTGATTTATATGGGTATAAATGGGCTCGCGATAATGTCGGGCAATCAGGTGCG
ACAATCTATCGCTTGTATGGGAAGCCCGATGCGCCAGAGTTGTTTCTGAAACATGGCAAAGGTAGCGTTG
CCAATGATGTTACAGATGAGATGGTCAGACTAAACTGGCTGACGGAATTTATGCCTCTTCCGACCATCAA
GCATTTTATCCGTACTCCTGATGATGCATGGTTACTCACCACTGCGATCCCCGGAAAAACAGCATTCCAG
GTATTAGAAGAATATCCTGATTCAGGTGAAAATATTGTTGATGCGCTGGCAGTGTTCCTGCGCCGGTTGC
ATTCGATTCCTGTTTGTAATTGTCCTTTTAACAGCGATCGCGTATTTCGTCTCGCTCAGGCGCAATCACG
AATGAATAACGGTTTGGTTGATGCGAGTGATTTTGATGACGAGCGTAATGGCTGGCCTGTTGAACAAGTC
TGGAAAGAAATGCATAAACTTTTGCCATTCTCACCGGATTCAGTCGTCACTCATGGTGATTTCTCACTTG
ATAACCTTATTTTTGACGAGGGGAAATTAATAGGTTGTATTGATGTTGGACGAGTCGGAATCGCAGACCG
ATACCAGGATCTTGCCATCCTATGGAACTGCCTCGGTGAGTTTTCTCCTTCATTACAGAAACGGCTTTTT
CAAAAATATGGTATTGATAATCCTGATATGAATAAATTGCAGTTTCATTTGATGCTCGATGAGTTTTTCT
AATCAGAATTGGTTAATTGGTTGTAACACTGGCAGAGCATTACGCTGACTTGACGGGACGGCGCAAGCTC
ATGACCAAAATCCCTTAACGTGAGTTACGCGTCGTTCCACTGAGCGTCAGACCCCGTAGAAAAGATCAAA
GGATCTTCTTGAGATCCTTTTTTTCTGCGCGTAATCTGCTGCTTGCAAACAAAAAAACCACCGCTACCAG
CGGTGGTTTGTTTGCCGGATCAAGAGCTACCAACTCTTTTTCCGAAGGTAACTGGCTTCAGCAGAGCGCA
GATACCAAATACTGTCCTTCTAGTGTAGCCGTAGTTAGGCCACCACTTCAAGAACTCTGTAGCACCGCCT
ACATACCTCGCTCTGCTAATCCTGTTACCAGTGGCTGCTGCCAGTGGCGATAAGTCGTGTCTTACCGGGT
TGGACTCAAGACGATAGTTACCGGATAAGGCGCAGCGGTCGGGCTGAACGGGGGGTTCGTGCACACAGCC
CAGCTTGGAGCGAACGACCTACACCGAACTGAGATACCTACAGCGTGAGCATTGAGAAAGCGCCACGCTT
CCCGAAGGGAGAAAGGCGGACAGGTATCCGGTAAGCGGCAGGGTCGGAACAGGAGAGCGCACGAGGGAGC
TTCCAGGGGGAAACGCCTGGTATCTTTATAGTCCTGTCGGGTTTCGCCACCTCTGACTTGAGCGTCGATT
TTTGTGATGCTCGTCAGGGGGGCGGAGCCTATGGAAAAACGCCAGCAACGCGGCCTTTTTACGGTTCCTG
GCCTTTTGCTGGCCTTTTGCTCACATGTT
Features (pLannotate 1.2.2; 9 found; start..end, strand, type, name):
    121..213     +  CDS            lacI (fragment): lac repressor; lacI; The lac repressor binds to the lac operator to inhibit transcription in E. coli. This inhibition can be relieved by adding lactose or isopropyl-β-D-thiogalactopyranoside (IPTG).
    268..295     -  terminator     rrnB T2 terminator: transcription terminator T2 from the E. coli rrnB gene
    427..470     +  terminator     rrnB T1 terminator: Escherichia coli rrnB; transcription terminator T1 from the E. coli rrnB gene
    517..553     -  CDS            lacZα (fragment): LacZα fragment of β-galactosidase; lacZ fragment
    569..668     +  protein_bind   attL1: mutant version of attL; recombination site for the Gateway® LR reaction LR Clonase™
   1374..1473    -  protein_bind   attL2: mutant version of attL; recombination site for the Gateway® LR reaction LR Clonase™
   1491..1509    -  promoter       T7 promoter: promoter for bacteriophage T7 RNA polymerase
   1643..2452    +  CDS            KanR: aminoglycoside phosphotransferase; aph(3')-Ia; confers resistance to kanamycin in bacteria or G418 (Geneticin®) in eukaryotes
   2599..3187    +  rep_origin     ori: high-copy-number ColE1/pMB1/pBR322/pUC origin of replication
