[The description below was written by a language model from this plasmid's Addgene catalogue record and pLannotate feature annotations shown in this document.]
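Description:
pENTR D-TOPO-C2_8 is a Gateway entry clone built on the Invitrogen pENTR/D-TOPO backbone, carrying a human genomic fragment described as an inactive pancreatic islet enhancer associated with the RAP1A locus. The fragment, from chromosome 1 (coordinates given by the depositor in the hg18 assembly, spanning roughly 670 bp), was amplified and inserted by directional TOPO cloning. The full plasmid is 3,249 nt. It is maintained in E. coli through a high-copy ColE1/pUC-type origin and selected with kanamycin via an aminoglycoside phosphotransferase (KanR) gene.

In the feature table the insert is not annotated itself, but it occupies the interval between the attL1 and attL2 sites. These sites are the substrates for an LR Clonase reaction, which transfers the flanked segment in a defined orientation into any attR-containing destination vector. Upstream of attL1 lie the rrnB T1 and T2 transcription terminators, which insulate the cloned sequence from read-through transcription originating in the backbone. A T7 promoter sits just outside attL2, facing the insert. The short lacI and lacZα fragments detected are backbone remnants, with no functional role, and the M13 forward and reverse priming sites are used to sequence across the insert.

The plasmid has no eukaryotic promoter or reporter and is not an expression construct. Its stated purpose is to shuttle the element into a destination vector such as pGL4.23-Gateway, a luciferase reporter format, so that regulatory activity can be measured. Because the element is classed as inactive, it plausibly serves as a comparison sequence alongside active islet enhancers in such assays, although the record does not say this explicitly.
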