Addgene plasmid #60249: pENTR D-TOPO-C2_8
Purpose: This plasmid contains a human pancreatic islet inactive enhancer, which can be shuttled into a Gateway destination vector, such as pGL4.23-Gateway.
Depositing lab: Jorge Ferrer. Depositing organization: Imperial College London. Publication: Pancreatic islet enhancer clusters enriched in type 2 diabetes risk-associated variants. Pasquali L, Gaulton KJ, Rodriguez-Segui SA, Mularoni L, Miguel-Escalada I, Akerman I, Tena JJ, Moran I, Gomez-Marin C, van de Bunt M, Ponsa-Cobas J, Castro N, Nammo T, Cebola I, Garcia-Hurtado J, Maestro MA, Pattou F, Piemonti L, Berney T, Gloyn AL, Ravassard P, Gomez-Skarmeta JL, Muller F, McCarthy MI, Ferrer J. Nat Genet. 2014 Feb;46(2):136-43. doi: 10.1038/ng.2870. Epub 2014 Jan 12. PubMed 24413736.
Backbone
  Vector backbone: pENTR/D-TOPO
  Backbone manufacturer: Invitrogen
  Backbone size w/o insert (bp): 2580
  Vector type: Entry Vector
Growth in bacteria
  Bacterial resistance: Kanamycin, 50 μg/mL
  Growth temperature: 37°C
  Growth strain: DH5alpha
  Copy number: Unknown
Gene/Insert
  Gene/Insert name: RAP1A inactive enhancer (alt name: RAP1A)
  Species: H. sapiens (human)
  Entrez Gene: RAP1A (a.k.a. C21KG, G-22K, KREV-1, KREV1, RAP1, SMGP21)
  Cloning method: TOPO Cloning
  Sequencing primers: 5′ M13 Fw; 3′ M13 Rev
Terms and licenses: Academic/Nonprofit Terms; Industry Terms: Not Available to Industry
Depositor comments: chromosome : chr1; start: 112009519 end: 112010191 (genomic position corresponds to the version of the human genome hg18) Fw primer used for cloning: CACCGGAAATGTATCAAGATTCCAG Rv primer used for cloning: CGGTTACGTATGTCATCAGATTGAGC
How to cite: pENTR D-TOPO-C2_8 was a gift from Jorge Ferrer (Addgene plasmid # 60249 ; http://n2t.net/addgene:60249 ; RRID:Addgene_60249)
